Addgene plasmid #177291: pYTRW21K_1Ti1
Purpose: genomic integration of genes (inserted in I-SceI-site) via rrn-interposon with TcR and eYFP
Depositing lab: Karl-Erich Jaeger. Depositing organization: Heinrich-Heine-Universitaet Duesseldorf. Publication: The modular pYT vector series employed for chromosomal gene integration and expression to produce carbazoles and glycolipids in P. putida. Weihmann R, Kubicki S, Bitzenhofer NL, Domrose A, Bator I, Kirschen LM, Kofler F, Funk A, Tiso T, Blank LM, Jaeger KE, Drepper T, Thies S, Loeschcke A. FEMS Microbes. 2022 Dec 19;4:xtac030. doi: 10.1093/femsmc/xtac030. eCollection 2023. PubMed 37333445.
Backbone
  Vector backbone: pYTRW20K_0Ti1
  Backbone size w/o insert (bp): 10418
  Vector type: Bacterial Expression, Synthetic Biology ; Yeast Expression, rrn genomic integration
  Selectable markers: URA3 ; Tetracycline
Growth in bacteria
  Bacterial resistance: Kanamycin, 50 μg/mL
  Growth temperature: 37°C
  Growth strain: DH5alpha
  Copy number: Low Copy
Gene/Insert
  Gene/Insert name: eYFP (alt names: promotorless eYFP; Yellow fluorescent protein)
  Species: Aequorea victoria
  Insert size (bp): 749
  Cloning method: Ligation Independent Cloning
  Sequencing primers: 5′ CTCAATCTCGCGCTATTGTG; 3′ CCATGGACGCGTAGTCGTAG
Resource information
  A portion of this plasmid was derived from a plasmid made by: Troost et al (pRhon5Hi-2-eyfp in PMID: 31555236)
Terms and licenses: Academic/Nonprofit Terms; Industry Terms: Not Available to Industry
Depositor comments: Part of the pYT vector series which facilitates chromosomal interposon integration in rrn "landing pads" with selection on tetracyline and transcriptional reporter eYFP (https://www.fpbase.org/protein/eyfp/; methods: flow cytometry, fluorescence visualisation, fluorescence measurements). Target genes can be inserted at the I-SceI site. Note that vector pYTRW026K_1Ti1 is additionally equipped with SacB for counter selection.
How to cite: pYTRW21K_1Ti1 was a gift from Karl-Erich Jaeger (Addgene plasmid # 177291 ; http://n2t.net/addgene:177291 ; RRID:Addgene_177291)
