[The description below was written by a language model from this plasmid's Addgene catalogue record and pLannotate feature annotations shown in this document.]
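Description:
pYTRW21K_1Ti1 is a member of the modular pYT vector series, built on the pYTRW20K_0Ti1 backbone and designed to deliver genes into bacterial chromosomes at ribosomal RNA (rrn) operon "landing pads"; the associated work applies the series to Pseudomonas putida. It is a yeast/E. coli shuttle plasmid. In E. coli it replicates from a ColE1/pBR322-type origin, with the pBR322 bom mobility region and rop fragments nearby, and is selected with kanamycin through the Tn5-derived neo (nptII) gene; the depositor lists it as low copy. A CEN4/ARS1 element and the URA3 marker with its own promoter allow stable maintenance and uracil prototrophy selection in Saccharomyces cerevisiae, presumably to support assembly of inserts by yeast recombination, although the record only lists ligation-independent cloning as the method.

The payload is the interposon that ends up in the genome: a promoterless eYFP coding sequence followed by a tetracycline efflux gene (TcR) driven by its native tet promoter. Target genes are inserted at an I-SceI site. After integration into an rrn locus, tetracycline selects for recombinants. Because eYFP has no promoter of its own, it serves as a transcriptional reporter whose fluorescence reflects read-through from the chromosomal context, measurable by flow cytometry or other fluorescence measurements.

The automated feature table does not annotate the rrn homology regions or the I-SceI site, so their exact positions are not given by the record, though sizeable unannotated stretches flank the eYFP–TcR cassette. A related vector in the series additionally carries SacB for counterselection; this one does not.
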