Features (pLannotate 1.2.2; 16 found; start..end, strand, type, name):
   2170..2889    +  CDS            EYFP: enhanced YFP mammalian codon-optimized
   3066..3094    +  promoter       tet promoter: E. coli promoter for tetracycline efflux protein gene
   3142..4332    +  CDS            TcR: tetracycline efflux protein; tet; confers resistance to tetracycline
   5472..5764    -  misc_feature   CEN4: S. cerevisiae CEN4 centromere
   5787..5919    -  misc_feature   CEN/ARS (fragment): S. cerevisiae CEN4 centromere fused to the autonomously replicating sequence ARS1/ARS416
   5919..6095    -  misc_feature   CEN/ARS (fragment): S. cerevisiae CEN4 centromere fused to the autonomously replicating sequence ARS1/ARS416
   6096..6860    -  rep_origin     ARS1 (fragment): S. cerevisiae autonomously replicating sequence ARS1/ARS416
   6861..6899    +  CDS            rop (fragment): Rop protein, which maintains plasmids at low copy number; rop
   7001..7141    +  misc_feature   bom: basis of mobility region from pBR322
   7327..7915    -  rep_origin     ori: high-copy-number ColE1/pMB1/pBR322/pUC origin of replication
   8097..8888    -  CDS            neo: KKA2_KLEPN - Also known as kan, nptII. Experimental evidence at protein level: Swiss-Prot protein existence level 1. Resistance to kanamycin, neomycin, paromomycin, ribostamycin, butirosin and gentamicin B. From Klebsiella pneumoniae.
   8920..9276    -  CDS            tnpA (fragment): TN5P_ECOLX - Also known as tnp. Experimental evidence at protein level: Swiss-Prot protein existence level 1. Mediates transposition of transposon Tn5 by a 'cut and paste' mechanism. First, the monomeric transposase binds the 19 bp inverted DNA repeats flanking the transposon. Then, dimerization of the DNA- bound transposase creates a synaptic DNA complex. After nicking of the first DNA strand, excision of the transposon proceeds through a series of intermediates. The transposase then mediates the insertion of the transposon at a new site by strand transfer. The activity of the wild- type tran
   9325..9540    +  promoter       URA3 promoter: S. cerevisiae URA3
   9541..10344   +  CDS            URA3: orotidine-5'-phosphate decarboxylase, required for uracil biosynthesis; S. cerevisiae URA3; yeast auxotrophic marker, counterselectable with 5-fluoroorotic acid (5-FOA)
  10580..10960   -  CDS            YPB1_ECOLX: Protein predicted: Swiss-Prot protein existence level 4. From Escherichia coli.
  10977..11126   +  CDS            rop (fragment): Rop protein, which maintains plasmids at low copy number; rop
>Addgene plasmid #177291 | pYTRW21K_1Ti1 | addgene full sequence | sequence record 422653 | Addgene NGS Result
CTAGTCCCGGGTCCACATATCCACGGGCTGGCAAGGGAGCGCAGCGACCGCGCAGGGCGAAGCCCGGAGA
GCAAGCCCGTAGGGCGCCGCAGCCGCCGTAGGCGGTCACGACTTTGCGAAGCAAAGTCTAGTGAGTATAC
TCAAGCATTGAGTGGCCCGCCGGAGGCACCGCCTTGCGCTGCCCCCGTCGAGCCGGTTGGACACCAAAAG
GGAGGGGCAGGCATGGCGGCATACGCGATCATGCGATGCAAGAAGCTGGCGAAAATGGGCAACGTGGCGG
CCAGTCTCAAGCACGCCTACCGCGAGCGCGAGACGCCCAACGCTGACGCCAGCAGGACGCCAGAGAACGA
GCACTGGGCGGCCAGCAGCACCGATGAAGCGATGGGCCGACTGCGCGAGTTGCTGCCAGAGAAGCGGCGC
AAGGACGCTGTGTTGGCGGTCGAGTACGTCATGACGGCCAGCCCGGAATGGTGGAAGTCGGCCAGCCAAG
AACAGCAGGCGGCGTTCTTCGAGAAGGCGCACAAGTGGCTGGCGGACAAGTACGGGGCGGATCGCATCGT
GACGGCCAGCATCCACCGTGACGAAACCAGCCCGCACATGACCGCGTTCGTGGTGCCGCTGACGCAGGAC
GGCAGGCTGTCGGCCAAGGAGTTCATCGGCAACAAAGCGCAGATGACCCGCGACCAGACCACGTTTGCGG
CCGCTGTGGCCGATCTAGGGCTGCAACGGGGCATCGAGGGCAGCAAGGCACGTCACACGCGCATTCAGGC
GTTCTACGAGGCCCTGGAGCGGCCACCAGTGGGCCACGTCACCATCAGCCCGCAAGCGGTCGAGCCACGC
GCCTATGCACCGCAGGGATTGGCCGAAAAGCTGGGAATCTCAAAGCGCGTTGAGACGCCGGAAGCCGTGG
CCGACCGGCTGACAAAAGCGGTTCGGCAGGGGTATGAGCCTGCCCTACAGGCCGCCGCAGGAGCGCGTGA
GATGCGCAAGAAGGCCGATCAAGCCCAAGAGACGGCCCGAGACCTTCGGGAGCGCCTGAAGCCCGTTCTG
GACGCCCTGGGGCCGTTGAATCGGGATATGCAGGCCAAGGCCGCCGCGATCATCAAGGCCGTGGGCGAAA
AGCTGCTGACGGAACAGCGGGAAGTCCAGCGCCAGAAACAGGCCCAGCGCCAGCAGGAACGCGGGCGCGC
ACATTTCCCCGAAAAGTGCCACCTGACGTCTAAGAAACCATTATTATCATGAGACGCCACGCGATCGAAC
GTCGTTAACTCTGGCAGGCAATTAAAGGGAACGTGTATCTGACGCAAAGAAAACTGGAAATTGGCGAGAG
AATCTTCTCTCTGTCTATCGAAGACTGACCACGCGGAGGCGTGCGTCTTGTTAGCGTGCGGGGTACTCTT
GCTATCCATTTGAGTCACACGACACTCGCTGTTCTCGACTTTACACTTGTAAGCGACGGTATTGAACGAC
GCTTCTGCCCACCATCGTTACAACCAGACTGATACTAGATCTATACTGTCAGCCATTCAGACGAAACCAG
CCGGAGATTACCGAGCACTCTATTACGTCGGCGACCACTACTGAGCTAGTGGAGCCGTGGGTAACGATCA
TACCACTAAGAACCTCTCTCGACGCAAGCGATTACACTGCTGTCACATCATAATCGTCTTGCTATTCACG
AGTTGACCAGACACTGGATAGCTTGTCACTTGAAGTATTCTGCACGACAGGGTGCGTGTACCTATCTGCA
GCACTCAACAGATCTCCGTCTACTTGCGACACCTCTCTTAAGGTAGCTGGACCGGATTCGGGTCTAGCCT
ATATCGTCAATCCGTTGATCTATGTCGGGTGCGGAGAAAGAGGTAATGAAATGGGCGATCGCCCACAGCT
TACACAGACCTAATCGTAGAGTTCCTAGTAATACTTAGTGGCTCGTTACCTCGTTCTTCCAGGCCAGGGG
GCCGTACGCGCTCGGCGAACAGTATAAGCAGATTCGACTCACTAGGGATAACAGGGTAATCTCTGGGTAT
CGACTCAATCTCGCGCTATTGTGCTATATCCGTGGACGGTTGCGGTCAATTCTGTCGGAAAATCAACGGA
TACGAACAATTACTCGCGACTTCCTCAATACGTGCTGCAACGCGCGCGAACTTTAGAAGGAGATATACCA
TGGTGAGCAAGGGCGAGGAGCTGTTCACCGGGGTGGTGCCCATCCTGGTCGAGCTGGACGGCGACGTAAA
CGGCCACAAGTTCAGCGTGTCCGGCGAGGGCGAGGGCGATGCCACCTACGGCAAGCTGACCCTGAAGTTC
ATCTGCACCACCGGCAAGCTGCCCGTGCCCTGGCCCACCCTCGTGACCACCTTCGGCTACGGCCTGCAGT
GCTTCGCCCGCTACCCCGACCACATGAAGCAGCACGACTTCTTCAAGTCCGCCATGCCCGAAGGCTACGT
CCAGGAGCGCACCATCTTCTTCAAGGACGACGGCAACTACAAGACCCGCGCCGAGGTGAAGTTCGAGGGC
GACACCCTGGTGAACCGCATCGAGCTGAAGGGCATCGACTTCAAGGAGGACGGCAACATCCTGGGGCACA
AGCTGGAGTACAACTACAACAGCCACAACGTCTATATCATGGCCGACAAGCAGAAGAACGGCATCAAGGT
GAACTTCAAGATCCGCCACAACATCGAGGACGGCAGCGTGCAGCTCGCCGACCACTACCAGCAGAACACC
CCCATCGGCGACGGCCCCGTGCTGCTGCCCGACAACCACTACCTGAGCTACCAGTCCGCCCTGAGCAAAG
ACCCCAACGAGAAGCGCGATCACATGGTCCTGCTGGAGTTCGTGACCGCCGCCGGGATCACTCTCGGCAT
GGACGAGCTGTACAAGTAACGCGCGCGTAACTATAACGGTCCTAAGGTAGCGAGCTTACTTGTGCTGTTG
TGTAAGGACACGCTTAACCCAGAGAATTCCAGCGACCTATTCTACGACTACGCGTCCATGGCTCGAGGAG
CTCGGTACCGCCCCACTACCCGATTTATCAAGATTTGGCGGAGAGTCCCTCATGTTTGACAGCTTATCAT
CGATAAGCTTTAATGCGGTAGTTTATCACAGTTAAATTGCTAACGCAGTCAGGCACCGTGTATGAAATCT
AACAATGCGCTCATCGTCATCCTCGGCACCGTCACCCTGGATGCTGTAGGCATAGGCTTGGTTATGCCGG
TACTGCCGGGCCTCTTGCGGGATATCGTCCATTCCGACAGCATCGCCAGTCACTATGGCGTGCTGCTAGC
GCTATATGCGTTGATGCAATTTCTATGCGCACCCGTTCTCGGAGCACTGTCCGACCGCTTTGGCCGCCGC
CCAGTCCTGCTCGCTTCGCTACTTGGAGCCACTATCGACTACGCGATCATGGCGACCACACCCGTCCTGT
GGATCCTCTACGCCGGACGCATCGTGGCCGGCATCACCGGCGCCACAGGTGCGGTTGCTGGCGCCTATAT
CGCCGACATCACCGATGGGGAAGATCGGGCTCGCCACTTCGGGCTCATGAGCGCTTGTTTCGGCGTGGGT
ATGGTGGCAGGCCCCGTGGCCGGGGGACTGTTGGGCGCCATCTCCTTGCATGCACCATTCCTTGCGGCGG
CGGTGCTCAACGGCCTCAACCTACTACTGGGCTGCTTCCTAATGCAGGAGTCGCATAAGGGAGAGCGTCG
ACCGATGCCCTTGAGAGCCTTCAACCCAGTCAGCTCCTTCCGGTGGGCGCGGGGCATGACTATCGTCGCC
GCACTTATGACTGTCTTCTTTATCATGCAACTCGTAGGACAGGTGCCGGCAGCGCTCTGGGTCATTTTCG
GCGAGGACCGCTTTCGCTGGAGCGCGACGATGATCGGCCTGTCGCTTGCGGTATTCGGAATCTTGCACGC
CCTCGCTCAAGCCTTCGTCACTGGTCCCGCCACCAAACGTTTCGGCGAGAAGCAGGCCATTATCGCCGGC
ATGGCGGCCGACGCGCTGGGCTACGTCTTGCTGGCGTTCGCGACGCGAGGCTGGATGGCCTTCCCCATTA
TGATTCTTCTCGCTTCCGGCGGCATCGGGATGCCCGCGTTGCAGGCCATGCTGTCCAGGCAGGTAGATGA
CGACCATCAGGGACAGCTTCAAGGATCGCTCGCGGCTCTTACCAGCCTAACTTCGATCATTGGACCGCTG
ATCGTCACGGCGATTTATGCCGCCTCGGCGAGCACATGGAACGGGTTGGCATGGATTGTAGGCGCCGCCC
TATACCTTGTCTGCCTCCCCGCGTTGCGTCGCGGTGCATGGAGCCGGGCCACCTCGACCTGAGTCGACTG
GCAAACAGCTATTATGGGTATTATGGGTGTGTATCCAGAACGACGGATCTTGACGCAATTTGGCGTGGCT
CTCTTAAGGTAGCCCTCCGACCAATTGAGGTGCGCTCTGACCGATCAGTTTAGGGTGAGCCAACCCGGCC
GATCCGGAGAGACGGGCCTCAAAGCCGCGTGACGACGGCTGTGGGCCCGTAACAAAATCCCCGCAATAAG
CTCCCGTGAGCGTCGGTTGAACAGCCCTGGTCGGCCCCATCAGTAGCCCGAATACTTCGCTTTACGGGTC
CTGGGCCGGGGTGCGATACCTTGCAGAAATCGAGGCCGTTCGTTAATTCCTGTTGCATTCGTACCGCCTA
TATTTGTCTCTTTGCCGGCTTATCATCACAAGCATAGCATAGCCATTTATCGGAGCGCCTCCGTACACGG
TATGATCGGACGCCTCGTGAGATCAATACGTATACCAGGTGTCCTGTGAGCAGCGAAAGCCTATACGCGA
GATACACTGCCAAAAATCCGCGTGATTACGAGTCGTGGCAAATTTGGTCTGGCTGTGGTCTAGACATTCC
AGGCGGTGCGTCTGCTCTCGGGTGCCTCTAGTTGCTGGCTAGATAGACTAGCCGCTGGTAAACTGGTGTG
GAAGTCCATATATCGGTGATCAATATAGTGGTTGACATGCTGGCTAGTCAACATTGAGCCTTTTGATCAT
GCAAATATATTACGGTATTTTACAATCAAATATCAAACTTAACTATTGACTTTATAACTTATTTAGGTGG
TAACATTCTTATAAAAAAGAAAAAAATTACTGCAAAACAGTACTAGCTTTTAACTTGTATCCTAGGTTAT
CTATGCTGTCTCACCATAGAGAATATTACCTATTTCAGAATGTATGTCCATGATTCGCCGGGTAAATACA
TATAATACACAAATCTGGCTTAATAAAGTCTATAATATATCTCATAAAGAAGTGCTAAATTGGCTAGTGC
TATATATTTTTAAGAAAATTTCTTTTGACTAAGTCCATATCGACTTTGTAAAAGTTCACATTAGCATACA
TATATTACACGAGCCAGAAATAGTAACTTTTGCCTAAATCACAAATTGCAAAATTTAATTGCTTGCAAAA
GGTCACATGCTTATAATCAACTTTTTTAAAAATTTAAAATACTTTTTTATTTTTTATTTTTAAACATAAA
TGAAATAATTTATTTATTGTTTATGATTACCGAAACATAAAACCTGCTCAAGAAAAAGAAACTGTTTTGT
CCTTGGAAAAAAAGCACTACCTAGGAGCGGCCAAAATGCCGAGGCTTTCATAGCTTAAACTCTTTACAGA
AAATAGGCATTATAGATCAGTTCGAGTTTTCTTATTCTTCCTTCCGGTTTTATCGTCACAGTTTTACAGT
AAATAAGTATCACCTCTTAGAGTTAACCTATACTAAAATTTATGCCAGTTAACTATGAGATAAGCAAGTA
TCATCTCATTTCATTACCTGAAGTCGAGTAAACAGAAAATCCAATTGTTGATGAACCTCAATGACTTAGA
ACTATCTATCGGCAGATCATATAAAGAGGATTTAGGTACTCGAGAACGCTCCGTACATGCAGCTAAACTT
CCAAGCATCTCTAACTTGGGTAGTGCTTTCTCCACCATTTTCTGTGCTTGCTCCTTCGTGGCAAGTCCAG
CCCATAATGCCCAGAATGTAGTTGCGGATTCGTATGACGTTCTGTGCTTGATTTTTGTGTTGTAGTCAAA
GAAAAGGTCCGGTTAAACGGATCTCGCATTGATGAGGCAACGCTAATTATCAACATATAGATTGTTATCT
ATCTGCATGAACACGAAATCTTTACTTGACGACTTGAGGCTGATGGTGTTTATGCAAAGAAACCACTGTG
TTTAATATGTGTCACTGTTTGATATTACTGTCAGCGTAGAAGATAATAGTAAAAGCGGTTAATAAGTGTA
TTTGAGATAAGTGTGATAAAGTTTTTACAGCGAAAAGACGATAAATACAAGAAAATGATTACGAGGATAC
GGAGAGAGGTATGTACATGTGTATTTATATACTAAGCTGCCGGCGGTTGTTTGCAAGACCGAGAAAAGGC
TAGCAAGAATCGGGTCATTGTAGCGTATGCGCCTGTGAACATTCTCTTCAACAAGTTTGATTCCATTGCG
GTGAAATGGTAAAAGTCAACCCCCTGCGATGTATATTTTCCTGTACAATCAATCAAAAAGCCAAATGATT
TAGCATTATCTTTACATCTTGTTATTTTACAGATTTTATGTTTAGATCTTTTATGCTTGCTTTTCAAAAG
GCCTGCAGGCAAGTGCACAAACAATACTTAAATAAATACTACTCAGTAATAACCTATTTCTTAGCATTTT
TGACGAAATTTGCTATTTTGTTAGAGTCTTTTACACCATTTGTCTCCACACCTCCGCTTACATCAACACC
AATAACGCCATTTAATCTAAGCGCATCACCAACATTTTCTGGCGTCAGTCCACCAGCTAACATAAAATGT
TGCCTCGCGCGTTTCGGTGATGACGGTGAAAACCTCTGACACATGCAGCTCCCGGAGACGGTCACAGCTT
GTCTGTAAGCGGATGCCGGGAGCAGACAAGCCCGTCAGGGCGCGTCAGCGGGTGTTGGCGGGTGTCGGGG
CGCAGCCATGACCCAGTCACGTAGCGATAGCGGAGTGTATACTGGCTTAACTATGCGGCATCAGAGCAGA
TTGTACTGAGAGTGCACCATATGCGGTGTGAAATACCGCACAGATGCGTAAGGAGAAAATACCGCATCAG
GCGCTCTTCCGCTTCCTCGCTCACTGACTCGCTGCGCTCGGTCGTTCGGCTGCGGCGAGCGGTATCAGCT
CACTCAAAGGCGGTAATACGGTTATCCACAGAATCAGGGGATAACGCAGGAAAGAACATGTGAGCAAAAG
GCCAGCAAAAGGCCAGGAACCGTAAAAAGGCCGCGTTGCTGGCGTTTTTCCATAGGCTCCGCCCCCCTGA
CGAGCATCACAAAAATCGACGCTCAAGTCAGAGGTGGCGAAACCCGACAGGACTATAAAGATACCAGGCG
TTTCCCCCTGGAAGCTCCCTCGTGCGCTCTCCTGTTCCGACCCTGCCGCTTACCGGATACCTGTCCGCCT
TTCTCCCTTCGGGAAGCGTGGCGCTTTCTCATAGCTCACGCTGTAGGTATCTCAGTTCGGTGTAGGTCGT
TCGCTCCAAGCTGGGCTGTGTGCACGAACCCCCCGTTCAGCCCGACCGCTGCGCCTTATCCGGTAACTAT
CGTCTTGAGTCCAACCCGGTAAGACACGACTTATCGCCACTGGCAGCAGCCACTGGTAACAGGATTAGCA
GAGCGAGGTATGTAGGCGGTGCTACAGAGTTCTTGAAGTGGTGGCCTAACTACGGCTACACTAGAAGGAC
AGTATTTGGTATCTGCGCTCTGCTGAAGCCAGTTACCTTCGGAAAAAGAGTTGGTAGCTCTTGATCCGGC
AAACAAACCACCGCTGGTAGCGGTGGTTTTTTTGTTTGCAAGCAGCAGATTACGCGCAGAAAAAAAGGAT
CTCAAGAAGATCCTTTGATCTTTTCTACGGGGTCTGACGCTCAGTGGAACGAAAACTCACGTTAAGGGAT
TTTGGTCATGAGATTATCAAAAAGGATCTTCACCTAGATCCTTTTAAATTAAAAATGAAGTTTTAAATCA
ATCTAAAGTATATATGAGTAAACTTGGTCTGACAGGAGCTCGCTCAGAAGAACTCGTCAAGAAGGCGATA
GAAGGCGATGCGCTGCGAATCGGGAGCGGCGATACCGTAAAGCACGAGGAAGCGGTCAGCCCATTCGCCG
CCAAGCTCTTCAGCAATATCACGGGTAGCCAACGCTATGTCCTGATAGCGGTCCGCCACACCCAGCCGGC
CACAGTCGATGAATCCAGAAAAGCGGCCATTTTCCACCATGATATTCGGCAAGCAGGCATCGCCATGGGT
CACGACGAGATCCTCGCCGTCGGGCATCCGCGCCTTGAGCCTGGCGAACAGTTCGGCTGGCGCGAGCCCC
TGATGCTCTTCGTCCAGATCATCCTGATCGACAAGACCGGCTTCCATCCGAGTACGTGCTCGCTCGATGC
GATGTTTCGCTTGGTGGTCGAATGGGCAGGTAGCCGGATCAAGCGTATGCAGCCGCCGCATTGCATCAGC
CATGATGGATACTTTCTCGGCAGGAGCAAGGTGAGATGACAGGAGATCCTGCCCCGGCACTTCGCCCAAT
AGCAGCCAGTCCCTTCCCGCTTCAGTGACAACGTCGAGCACAGCTGCGCAAGGAACGCCCGTCGTGGCCA
GCCACGATAGCCGCGCTGCCTCGTCTTGGAGTTCATTCAGGGCACCGGACAGGTCGGTCTTGACAAAAAG
AACCGGGCGCCCCTGCGCTGACAGCCGGAACACGGCGGCATCAGAGCAGCCGATTGTCTGTTGTGCCCAG
TCATAGCCGAATAGCCTCTCCACCCAAGCGGCCGGAGAACCTGCGTGCAATCCATCTTGTTCAATCATGC
GAAACGATCCTCATCCTGTCTCTTGATCAGATCTTGATCCCCTGCGCCATCAGATCCTTGGCGGCAAGAA
AGCCATCCAGTTTACTTTGCAGGGCTTCCCAACCTTACCAGAGGGCGCCCCAGCTGGCAATTCCGGTTCG
CTTGCTGTCCATAAAACCGCCCAGTCTAGCTATCGCCATGTAAGCCCACTGCAAGCTACCTGCTTTCTCT
TTGCGCTTGCGTTTTCCCTTGTCCAGATAGCCCAGTAGCTGACATTCATCCGGGCGATCGATGGAAGCCG
GCGGCACCTCGCTAACGGATTCACCACTCCAAGAATTGGAGCCAATCAATTCTTGCGGAGAACTGTGAAT
GCGCAAACCAACCCTTGGCAGAACATATCCATCGCGTCCGCCATCTCCAGCAGCCGCACGCGGCGCATCG
GGGGGGGGGGGGGTTTCAATTCATCATTTTTTTTTTATTCTTTTTTTTGATTTCGGTTTCCTTGAAATTT
TTTTGATTCGGTAATCTCCGAACAGAAGGAAGAACGAAGGAAGGAGCACAGACTTAGATTGGTATATATA
CGCATATGTAGTGTTGAAGAAACATGAAATTGCCCAGTATTCTTAACCCAACTGCACAGAACAAAAACCT
GCAGGAAACGAAGATAAATCATGTCGAAAGCTACATATAAGGAACGTGCTGCTACTCATCCTAGTCCTGT
TGCTGCCAAGCTATTTAATATCATGCACGAAAAGCAAACAAACTTGTGTGCTTCATTGGATGTTCGTACC
ACCAAGGAATTACTGGAGTTAGTTGAAGCATTAGGTCCCAAAATTTGTTTACTAAAAACACATGTGGATA
TCTTGACTGATTTTTCCATGGAGGGCACAGTTAAGCCGCTAAAGGCATTATCCGCCAAGTACAATTTTTT
ACTCTTCGAAGACAGAAAATTTGCTGACATTGGTAATACAGTCAAATTGCAGTACTCTGCGGGTGTATAC
AGAATAGCAGAATGGGCAGACATTACGAATGCACACGGTGTGGTGGGCCCAGGTATTGTTAGCGGTTTGA
AGCAGGCGGCAGAAGAAGTAACAAAGGAACCTAGAGGCCTTTTGATGTTAGCAGAATTGTCATGCAAGGG
CTCCCTATCTACTGGAGAATATACTAAGGGTACTGTTGACATTGCGAAGAGCGACAAAGATTTTGTTATC
GGCTTTATTGCTCAAAGAGACATGGGTGGAAGAGATGAAGGTTACGATTGGTTGATTATGACACCCGGTG
TGGGTTTAGATGACAAGGGAGACGCATTGGGTCAACAGTATAGAACCGTGGATGATGTGGTCTCTACAGG
ATCTGACATTATTATTGTTGGAAGAGGACTATTTGCAAAGGGAAGGGATGCTAAGGTAGAGGGTGAACGT
TACAGAAAAGCAGGCTGGGAAGCATATTTGAGAAGATGCGGCCAGCAAAACTAAAAAACTGTATTATAAG
TAAATGCATGTATACTAAACTCACAAATTAGAGCTTCAATTTAATTATATCAGTTATTACCCGGGAATCT
CGGTCGTAATGATTTTTATAATGACGAAAAAAAAAAAATTGGAAAGAAAACCCCCCCCCCCGCAGCGTTG
GGTCCTGGCCACGGGTGCGCATGATCGTGCTCCTGTCGTTGAGGACCCGGCTAGGCTGGCGGGGTTGCCT
TACTGGTTAGCAGAATGAATCACCGATACGCGAGCGAACGTGAAGCGACTGCTGCTGCAAAACGTCTGCG
ACCTGAGCAACAACATGAATGGTCTTCGGTTTCCGTGTTTCGTAAAGTCTGGAAACGCGGAAGTCAGCGC
CCTGCACCATTATGTTCCGGATCTGCATCGCAGGATGCTGCTGGCTACCCTGTGGAACACCTACATCTGT
ATTAACGAAGCGCTGGCATTGACCCTGAGTGATTTTTCTCTGGTCCCGCCGCATCCATACCGCCAGTTGT
TTACCCTCACAACGTTCCAGTAACCGGGCATGTTCATCATCAGTAACCCGTATCGTGAGCATCCTCTCTC
GTTTCATCGGTATCATTACCCCCATGAACAGAAATCCCCCTTACACGGAGGCATCAGTGACCAAACAGGA
AAAAACCGCCCTTAACATGGCCCGCTTTATCAGAAGCCAGACATTAACGCTTCTGGAGAAACTCAACGAG
CTGGACGCGGATGAACAGGCAGACATCTGTGAATCGCTTCACGACCACGCTGATGAGCTTTACCGCTGGG
CCATTCTCATGAAGAATATCTTGAATTTATTGTCATATTA
